Addgene plasmid #8641: p1321 HPV-16 E6/E7
Depositing lab: Peter Howley. Depositing organization: Harvard Medical School. Publication: The E6 and E7 genes of the human papillomavirus type 16 together are necessary and sufficient for transformation of primary human keratinocytes. Münger K, Phelps WC, Bubb V, Howley PM, Schlegel R. J Virol. 1989 Oct . 63(10):4417-21. PubMed 2476573.
Backbone
  Vector backbone: p1318
  Backbone size w/o insert (bp): 7900
  Vector type: Mammalian Expression
Growth in bacteria
  Bacterial resistance: Ampicillin, 100 μg/mL
  Growth temperature: 37°C
  Growth strain: DH5alpha
  Copy number: High Copy
Gene/Insert
  Cloning method: Restriction Enzyme; 5′ cloning site SalI (not destroyed); 3′ cloning site HIndIII (not destroyed)
  Sequencing primers: 5′ na
Terms and licenses: Academic/Nonprofit Terms; Industry Terms: Not Available to Industry
Depositor comments: See author's map.
How to cite: p1321 HPV-16 E6/E7 was a gift from Peter Howley (Addgene plasmid # 8641 ; http://n2t.net/addgene:8641 ; RRID:Addgene_8641)
