[The description below was written by a language model from this plasmid's Addgene catalogue record and pLannotate feature annotations shown in this document.]
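Description:
p1321 HPV-16 E6/E7 is a mammalian expression plasmid built on the p1318 backbone (listed as about 7.9 kb without insert; the sequenced construct is 8,876 nt) that carries the early-region oncogenes E6 and E7 of human papillomavirus type 16. It is propagated in E. coli as a high-copy plasmid through a ColE1/pMB1-type origin and is selected with ampicillin via the β-lactamase gene and its native promoter. Remnants of a pBR322 lineage, including fragments of the tet promoter and the bom region, are also annotated. No mammalian selection marker is identified.

The viral insert was cloned between SalI and HindIII sites, both retained, and is flanked by fragments of a pUC-type polylinker. The E6 and E7 open reading frames lie in the same orientation and are separated by only a few bases, consistent with their contiguous arrangement in the viral genome. E6 recruits the E6-AP ubiquitin ligase to drive p53 degradation, while E7 releases E2F from the retinoblastoma protein to push cells into S phase. Neither the catalogue fields nor the feature table identifies the mammalian promoter or polyadenylation signal driving the insert. Several kilobases upstream of E6 are largely unannotated apart from short fragment matches to human genes (C8orf44, C16orf89, FKBP, and MKNK1 downstream), which are probably incidental similarity hits rather than functional elements. The depositor refers users to the author's map for this detail.

The associated publication reports that E6 and E7 together are necessary and sufficient to transform primary human keratinocytes, so the plasmid is suited to co-expressing both oncoproteins in transformation and immortalisation studies.
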