Features (pLannotate 1.2.2; 13 found; start..end, strand, type, name):
    182..770     -  rep_origin     ori: high-copy-number ColE1/pMB1/pBR322/pUC origin of replication
    941..1801    -  CDS            AmpR: β-lactamase; bla; confers resistance to ampicillin, carbenicillin, and related antibiotics
   1802..1906    -  promoter       AmpR promoter: bla
   2352..2420    +  CDS            C8orf44 (fragment): CH044_HUMAN - Experimental evidence at transcript level: Swiss-Prot protein existence level 2. From Homo sapiens (Human).
   2428..2568    -  CDS            C16orf89 (fragment): CP089_HUMAN - Experimental evidence at protein level: Swiss-Prot protein existence level 1. From Homo sapiens (Human).
   3247..3263    +  CDS            FKBP (fragment): human FK506-binding protein FKBP12 synthetic gene with alternative codons
   6376..6393    -  misc_feature   MCS (fragment): pUC18/19 multiple cloning site
   6398..6871    +  CDS            E6 (sequence withheld): VE6_HPV16 - Experimental evidence at protein level: Swiss-Prot protein existence level 1. Plays a major role in the induction and maintenance of cellular transformation. Acts mainly as an oncoprotein by stimulating the destruction of many host cell key regulatory proteins. E6 associates with host UBE3A/E6-AP ubiquitin-protein ligase, and inactivates tumor suppressors TP53 and TP73 by targeting them to the 26S proteasome for degradation. In turn, DNA damage and chromosomal instabilities increase and lead to cell proliferation and cancer development. The complex E6/E6AP targets several other sub
   6877..7170    +  CDS            E7: VE7_HPV16 - Experimental evidence at protein level: Swiss-Prot protein existence level 1. Plays a role in viral genome replication by driving entry of quiescent cells into the cell cycle. Stimulation of progression from G1 to S phase allows the virus to efficiently use the cellular DNA replicating machinery to achieve viral genome replication. E7 protein has both transforming and trans-activating activities. Induces the disassembly of the E2F1 transcription factor from RB1, with subsequent transcriptional activation of E2F1-regulated S-phase genes. Interferes with host histone deacetylation me
   7207..7224    -  misc_feature   MCS (fragment): pUC18/19 multiple cloning site
   7244..7267    +  promoter       tet promoter (fragment): E. coli promoter for tetracycline efflux protein gene
   8544..8651    +  CDS            MKNK1 (fragment): MKNK1_HUMAN - Also known as MNK1. Experimental evidence at protein level: Swiss-Prot protein existence level 1. May play a role in the response to environmental stress and cytokines. Appears to regulate translation by phosphorylating EIF4E, thus increasing the affinity of this protein for the 7-methylguanosine- containing mRNA cap. From Homo sapiens (Human).
   8821..8872    +  misc_feature   bom (fragment): basis of mobility region from pBR322
>Addgene plasmid #8641 | p1321 HPV-16 E6/E7 | addgene full sequence | sequence record 242436 | Addgene NGS Result
CTTCCGCTTCCTCGCTCACTGACTCGCTGCGCTCGGTCGTTCGGCTGCGGCGAGCGGTATCAGCTCACTC
AAAGGCGGTAATACGGTTATCCACAGAATCAGGGGATAACGCAGGAAAGAACATGTGAGCAAAAGGCCAG
CAAAAGGCCAGGAACCGTAAAAAGGCCGCGTTGCTGGCGTTTTTCCATAGGCTCCGCCCCCCTGACGAGC
ATCACAAAAATCGACGCTCAAGTCAGAGGTGGCGAAACCCGACAGGACTATAAAGATACCAGGCGTTTCC
CCCTGGAAGCTCCCTCGTGCGCTCTCCTGTTCCGACCCTGCCGCTTACCGGATACCTGTCCGCCTTTCTC
CCTTCGGGAAGCGTGGCGCTTTCTCATAGCTCACGCTGTAGGTATCTCAGTTCGGTGTAGGTCGTTCGCT
CCAAGCTGGGCTGTGTGCACGAACCCCCCGTTCAGCCCGACCGCTGCGCCTTATCCGGTAACTATCGTCT
TGAGTCCAACCCGGTAAGACACGACTTATCGCCACTGGCAGCAGCCACTGGTAACAGGATTAGCAGAGCG
AGGTATGTAGGCGGTGCTACAGAGTTCTTGAAGTGGTGGCCTAACTACGGCTACACTAGAAGGACAGTAT
TTGGTATCTGCGCTCTGCTGAAGCCAGTTACCTTCGGAAAAAGAGTTGGTAGCTCTTGATCCGGCAAACA
AACCACCGCTGGTAGCGGTGGTTTTTTTGTTTGCAAGCAGCAGATTACGCGCAGAAAAAAAGGATCTCAA
GAAGATCCTTTGATCTTTTCTACGGGGTCTGACGCTCAGTGGAACGAAAACTCACGTTAAGGGATTTTGG
TCATGAGATTATCAAAAAGGATCTTCACCTAGATCCTTTTAAATTAAAAATGAAGTTTTAAATCAATCTA
AAGTATATATGAGTAAACTTGGTCTGACAGTTACCAATGCTTAATCAGTGAGGCACCTATCTCAGCGATC
TGTCTATTTCGTTCATCCATAGTTGCCTGACTCCCCGTCGTGTAGATAACTACGATACGGGAGGGCTTAC
CATCTGGCCCCAGTGCTGCAATGATACCGCGAGACCCACGCTCACCGGCTCCAGATTTATCAGCAATAAA
CCAGCCAGCCGGAAGGGCCGAGCGCAGAAGTGGTCCTGCAACTTTATCCGCCTCCATCCAGTCTATTAAT
TGTTGCCGGGAAGCTAGAGTAAGTAGTTCGCCAGTTAATAGTTTGCGCAACGTTGTTGCCATTGCTGCAG
GCATCGTGGTGTCACGCTCGTCGTTTGGTATGGCTTCATTCAGCTCCGGTTCCCAACGATCAAGGCGAGT
TACATGATCCCCCATGTTGTGCAAAAAAGCGGTTAGCTCCTTCGGTCCTCCGATCGTTGTCAGAAGTAAG
TTGGCCGCAGTGTTATCACTCATGGTTATGGCAGCACTGCATAATTCTCTTACTGTCATGCCATCCGTAA
GATGCTTTTCTGTGACTGGTGAGTACTCAACCAAGTCATTCTGAGAATAGTGTATGCGGCGACCGAGTTG
CTCTTGCCCGGCGTCAACACGGGATAATACCGCGCCACATAGCAGAACTTTAAAAGTGCTCATCATTGGA
AAACGTTCTTCGGGGCGAAAACTCTCAAGGATCTTACCGCTGTTGAGATCCAGTTCGATGTAACCCACTC
GTGCACCCAACTGATCTTCAGCATCTTTTACTTTCACCAGCGTTTCTGGGTGAGCAAAAACAGGAAGGCA
AAATGCCGCAAAAAAGGGAATAAGGGCGACACGGAAATGTTGAATACTCATACTCTTCCTTTTTCAATAT
TATTGAAGCATTTATCAGGGTTATTGTCTCATGAGCGGATACATATTTGAATGTATTTAGAAAAATAAAC
AAATAGGGGTTCCGCGCACATTTCCCCGAAAAGTGCCACCTGACGTCTAAGAAACCATTATTATCATGAC
ATTAACCTATAAAAATAGGCGTATCACGAGGCCCTTTCTTATCATCGAATTCCGACTTTCAAACAGCCTT
TGGACTCAGGCCTTGGGGACATTCCAGGGGACCCTTTACCAGGGAGGGGCAGTGTGAGGCAGGAGGCAGG
GCTGCCGCCTCAGGGACCCTGAGCCTAGAGTCCTTCCCACCGCATTTGGGGACTTGAGCACTTCACCAGT
CCTGACTCAGTTTCCTAGTCTGTGAATGGGGGTGTGTCTCCTGGAATGTTGCCCCCCCTCATTCATTCAT
TCTCCTCTCACTGAGCACCTACCGTGTTCAGGGTCCCTGTCCTCCTAGAGCTAACTCAAGTCTTGGAGGG
AAGCTCTGTCTCAGTTCCTTCCTCTACAAAATGGAGCTTGAGGACGGGCACGGTGGCTCATGCCTGTAAT
CCCAGGACTTTGGGAGGCTGAGGTGGGAGGATCGCTTGAGCCCCCCGGAGCTGGAGACCAGCCTGGGCAA
CATGGTGAGAAGCCATACCTCTACAGATAATTTAAAAATTAGCCAGGCTTGGAAGTGTGTGCCTATAGTC
CCAGCTACTCGTGAAGGCTTTGAGCCCAGGAGGTCGAGGCTGCAGTGAGCTGTGATCGCACTCCAGCCTG
GGCATCACAGCAAGACCTTGTATCAAAAATAGTAATAATAATAAAAAGGAGGTTGGATTCCCTCCTGGCA
GGATAGGGAGGGCGCTGCAGTGCCCAGGGCAAGGTGGCTGGGTGGTTGTTTTGCGGGAGGGCCAAGGAGT
GGTCCCTGGGTCTGCGCTGTAAGAGTTGGTTGCCTGGAGGCCTTGCAGGGTGGGGGTGTCACCAAAGCAA
AGGCTTGGAGGGGAAAAAACAAAAGTCCCAGCCAGGCAGGTGGAGTCCCCTTGGCTGAGTTCAACCGAGG
GTTCTCCGGGGGCTGCGTGCGTGCCCCAGTGACAGCTCCGAAAGCTCCCTTACAGGGCAAAGTTCCCAAG
CACAGAAGAGAACCTGTTCACTTCTCCCCTGCTCGGCCCGCCCCCTGGCCAGGCACCTCTACTTCCTCTT
TTCCTGCTCCGCTGCTTGCTTTCTCTCTTCAGCTCCTCCCTGCCCCTCACCCCAGGCTGCTCGGCCACCT
CCAACCTGCCACCTGAGGACACCCAGGCAGTCACTCATTCAACAGCGAGGAGCCCTGGGGTGGGTGTAGT
GGGAAGGAGTGGGGGTGACGGAGACCCTGGGAGGGCTCGCAGCCTGGTGGCTGAGGCCCAGTTCTAAATG
CCAGCTGCAAGCCTTGGTCTGAGGTAGGGAGGAAGGCGTGGCTGCAGAGGCTAAAACGCTTCCCCAAAGA
GGGGCTTTCTGGGATGGGACTTGAAGGGTGCATAGGAGAGCACTAGGAAGTGGCCGCTGCAGACAGAGGG
AACCACAAGCCAGGAGGACAGGCCAGGAATGCTGCAGCCCGGGGCGGGGTGGGGCTGGAGCTCCTGTCTC
TTGGCCAGCTGAATGGAGGCCCAGCGGCAACACAGGTCCTGCCTGGGGATCAGGTCTGCTCTGCACCCCA
CCTTGCTGCCTGGAGCCGCCCACCTGACAACCTCTCATCCCTGCTCTGTAGATCCGGTCCCATCCCCACT
GCCCACCCCACCCCCCCAGCACTCCACCCAGTTCAACGTTCCACGAACCCCCAGAACCAGCCCTCATCAA
CAGGCAGCAAGAAGGGCCCCCCGCCCATCGCCCCACAACGCCAGCCGGGTGAACTGTAGCGTTGGCAGGT
CCTGAGGCAGCTGGCAAGACGCCTGCAGCTGAAAGATACAAGGCCAGGGACAGGACAGTCCCATCCCCAG
GAGGCAGGGAGTATACAGGCTGGGGAAGTTTGCCCTTGCGTGGGGTGGTGATGGAGGAGGCTCAGCAAGT
CTTCTGGACTGTGAACCTGTGTCTGCCACTGTGTGCTGGGTGGTGGTCATCTTTCCCACCAGGCTGTGGC
CTCTGCAACCTTCAAGGGAGGAGCAGGTCCCATTGGCTGAGCACAGCCTTGTACCGTGAACTGGAACAAG
CAGCCTCCTTCCTGGCCACAGGTTCCATGTCCTTATATGGACTCATCTTTGCCTATTGCGACACACACTC
AATGAACACCTACTACGCGCTGCAAAGAGCCCCGCAGGCCTGAGGTGCCCCCACCTCACCACTCTTCCTA
TTTTTGTGTAAAAATCCAGCTTCTTGTCACCACCTCCAAGGAGGGGGAGGAGGAGGAAGGCAGGTTCCTC
TAGGCTGAGCCGAATGCCCCTCTGTGGTCCCACGCCACTGATCGCTGCATGCCCACCACCTGGGTACACA
CAGTCTGTGATTCCCGGAGCAGAACGGACCCTGCCCACCCGGTCTTGTGTGCTACTCAGTGGACAGACCC
AAGGCAAGAAAGGGTGACAAGGACAGGGTCTTCCCAGGCTGGCTTTGAGTTCCTAGCACCGCCCCGCCCC
CAATCCTCTGTGGCACATGGAGTCTTGGTCCCCAGAGTCCCCCAGCGGCCTCCAGATGGTCTGGGAGGGC
AGTTCAGCTGTGGCTGCGCATAGCAGACATACAACGGACGGTGGGCCCAGACCCAGGCTGTGTAGACCCA
GCCCCCCCGCCCCGCAGTGCCTAGGTCACCCACTAACGCCCCAGGCCTGGTCTTGGCTGGGCGTGACTGT
TACCCTCAAAAGCAGGCAGCTCCAGGGTAAAAGGTGCCCTGCCCTGTAGAGCCCACCTTCCTTCCCAGGG
CTGCGGCTGGGTAGGTTTGTAGCCTTCATCACGGGCCACCTCCAGCCACTGGACCGCTGGCCCCTGCCCT
GTCCTGGGGAGTGTGGTCCTGCGACTTCTAAGTGGCCGCAAGCCACCTGACTCCCCCAACACCACACTCT
ACCTCTCAAGCCCAGGTCTCTCCCTAGTGACCCACCCAGCACATTTAGCTAGCTGAGCCCCACAGCCAGA
GGTCCTCAGGCCCTGCTTTCAGGGCAGTTGCTCTGAAGTCGGCAAGGGGGAGTGACTGCCTGGCCACTCC
ATGCCCTCCAAGAGCTCCTTCTGCAGGAGCGTACAGAACCCAGGGCCCTGGCACCCGTGCAGACCCTGGC
CCACCCCACCTGGGCGCTCAGTGCCCAAGAGATGTCCACACCTAGGATGTCCCGCGGTGGGTGGGGGGCC
CGAGAGACGGGCAGGCCGGGGGCAGGCCTGGCCATGCGGGGCCGAACCGGGCACTGCCCAGCGTGGGGCG
CGGGGGCCACGGCGCGCGCCCCCAGCCCCCGGGCCCAGCACCCCAAGGCGGCCAACGCCAAAACTCTCCC
TCCTCCTCTTCCTCAATCTCGCTCTCGCTCTTTTTTTTTTTCGCAAAAGGAGGGGAGAGGGGGTAAAAAA
ATGCTGCACTGTGCGGCGAAGCCGGTGAGTGAGCGGCGCGGGGCCAATCAGCGTGCGCCGTTCCGAAAGT
TGCCTTTTATGGCTCGAGCGGCCGCGGCGGCGCCCTATAAAACCCAGCGGCGCGACGCGCCACCACCGCC
GAGACCGCGTCCGCCCCGCGAGCACAGAGCCTCGCCTTTGCCGATCCGCCGCCCGTCCACACCCGCCGCC
AGGTAAGCCCGGCCAGCCGACCGGGGCATGCGGCCGCGGCCCCTTCGCCCGTGCAGAGCCGCCGTCTGGG
CCGCAGCGGGGGGCGCATGGGGGGGGAACCGGACCGCCGTGGGGGGCGCGGGAGAAGCCCCTGGGCCTCC
GGAGATGGGGGACACCCCACGCCAGTTCGGAGGCGCGAGGCCGCGCTCGGGAGGCGCGCTCCGGGGGTGC
CGCTCTCGGGGCGGGGGCAACCGGCGGGGTCTTTGTCTGAGCCGGGCTCTTGCCAATGGGGATCGCAGGG
TGGGCGCGGCGTAGCCCCCGCCAGGCCCGGTGGGGGCTGGGGCGCCATTGCGCGTGCGCGCTGGTCCTTT
GGGCGCTAACTGCGTGCGCGCTGGGAATTGGCGCTAATTGCGCGTGCGCGCTGGGACTCAAGGCGCTAAT
TGCGCGTGCGTTCTGGGGCCCGGGGTGCCGCGGCCTGGGCTGGGGCGAAGGCGGGCTCGGCCGGAAGGGG
TGGGGTCGCCGCGGCTCCCGGGCGCTTGCGCGCACTTCCTGCCCGAGCCGCTGGCCGCCCGAGGGTGTGG
CCGCTGCGTGCGCGCGCGCCGACCCGGCGCTGTTTGAACCGGGCGGAGGCGGGGCTGGCGCCCGGTTGGG
AGGGGGTTGGGGCCTGGCTTCCTGCCGCGCGCCGCGGGGACGCCTCCGACCAGTGTTTGCCTTTTATGGT
AATAACGCGGCCGGCCCGGCTTCCTTTGTCCCCAATCTGGGCGCGCGCCGGCGCCCCCTGGCGGCCTAAG
GACTCGGCGCGCCGGAAGTGGCCAGGGCGGGGGCGACTTCGGCTCACAGCGCGCCCGGCTATTCTCGCAG
GATCAGTCGACTCTAGAGGATCCTTTT
[474 nt withheld, positions 6398-6871]
TAATCATGCATGGAGATACACCTACATTGCATGAATATATGTTAGATTTGCAACCAGAGACAACTGATCT
CTACTGTTATGAGCAATTAAATGACAGCTCAGAGGAGGAGGATGAAATAGATGGTCCAGCTGGACAAGCA
GAACCGGACAGAGCCCATTACAATATTGTAACCTTTTGTTGCAAGTGTGACTCTACGCTTCGGTTGTGCG
TACAAAGCACACACGTAGACATTCGTACTTTGGAAGACCTGTTAATGGGCACACTAGGAATTGTGTGCCC
CATCTGTTCTCAGAAACCATAATCTACCATGGCTGATCCTGCAGGTACCGGATCCGGTACCGAGCTCGAA
TTCAAGCTTGGAATTCTCATGTTTGACAGCTTATCATCGATAAGCTACTCAGGATTTAAAAACTGGAACG
GTGAAGGTGACAGCAGTCGGTTGGAGCGAGCATCCCCCAAAGTTCACAATGTGGCCGAGGACTTTGATTG
CACATTGTTGTTTTTTTAATAGTCATTCCAAATATGAGATGCATTGTTACAGGAAGTCCCTTGCCATCCT
AAAAGCCACCCCACTTCTCTCTAAGGAGAATGGCCCAGTCCTCTCCCAAGTCCACACAGGGGAGGTGATA
GCATTGCTTTCGTGTAAATTATGTAATGCAAAATTTTTTTAATCTTCGCCTTAATACTTTTTTATTTTGT
TTTATTTTGAATGATGAGCCTTCGTGCCCCCCCTTCCCCCTTTTTTGTCCCCCAACTTGAGATGTATGAA
GGCTTTTGGTCTCCCTGGGAGTGGGTGGAGGCAGCCAGGGCTTACCTGTACACTGACTTGAGACCAGTTG
AATAAAAGTGCACACCTTAAAAATGAGGCCAAGTGTGACTTTGTGGTGTGGCTGGGTTGGGGGCAGCAGA
GGGTGAACCCTGCAGGAGGGTGAACCCTGCAAAAGGGTGGGGCAGTGGGGGCCAACTTGTCCTCACCCAG
AGTGCAGGTGTGTGGAGATCCCTCCTGCCTTGACATTGAGCAGCCTTAGAGGGTGGGGGAGGCTCAGGGG
TCAGGTCTCTGTTCCTGCTTATTGGGGAGTTCCTGGCCTGGCCCTTCTATGTCTCCCCAGGTACCCCAGT
TTTTCTGGGTTCACCCAGAGTGCAGATGCTTGAGGAGGTGGGAAGGGACTATTTGGGGGTGTCTGGCTCA
GGTGCCATGCCTCACTGGGGCTGGTTGGCACCTGCATTTCCTGGGAGTGGGGCTGTCTCAGGGTAGCTGG
GCACGGTGTTCCCTTGAGTGGGGGTGTAGTGAGTGTTCCTAGCTGCCACGCCTTTGCCTTCACCTATGGG
ATCGTGGCTGTCAGCCTTGAGGGTCAGCCTGGCCCAGGCTCCCATAGGCTTAGGAGAGGCCGCAATTCCT
ACCTGTTCATCCAGACAGAGGGGGACCTGGAATCAAAGTCAAGTTGGGGTGGGGGGTCCATGGGGCCATA
TCTGGCCTGCAGACAGCTCTGGTTAGCTATGGGCTGAGGTCTGGATTCTGCCTTGTGACTGGAGACTGGG
CGCCATCCCGTGGCCTCTGAGGGCCCAGTTTGTTCGTGACCCATGCTGCAGAGGGAGATACCCAGGCTCC
TGGACCTCAGGGCCTGCCTGGCACTGCAGGCCAGGTTCTCTTTTTATTTCTGAGACGGGGTCTTGTGTTG
CCCAGGCTGGAGTGTAATGGCACAACCATGGCTCACTGCAGCCTCAACTTTGGGCTCAAGCAATTCTCCT
GCCTCAGCCTCCCAAGTAGCTGAAACTACACAGGCATGCCCCAGCACGCCCAGCTAGTTGCAGGTCAGAT
TCTCATTGTTCTACAGGGCCCTGAGTTAAATACTCTCGCAAGAAGAAACCAAGCCTGGCCTGCCTTCCCT
CTGCTAGAAGCTGTGATTGACACCAGCAGAGAATGAAGGAAGAAAAGGGGGTGAGGATCTATGCGGTGTG
AAATACCGCACAGATGCGTAAGGAGAAAATACCGCATCAGGCGCT
