>Addgene plasmid #8641 | p1321 HPV-16 E6/E7 | addgene partial sequence | sequence record 17117 | 8641 with hBactin-pA-R (CACCTTCACCGTTCCAGTTT)
CTACGAGATAGCTGGTCAACATGAGAATTCCAAGCTTGAATTCGAGCTCGGTACCGGATCCGGTACCTGC
AGGTATCAGCCATGGTAGATTATGGTTTCTGAGAACAGATGGGGCACACAATTCCTAGTGTGCCCATTAA
CAGGTCTTCCAAAGTACGAATGTCTACGTGTGTGCTTTGTACGCACAACCGAAGCGTAGAGTCACACTTG
CAACAAAAGGTTACAATATTGTAATGGGCTCTGTCCGGTTCTGCTTGTCCAGCTGGACCATCTATTTCAT
CCTCCTCCTCTGAGCTGTCATTTAATTGCTCATAACAGTAGAGATCAGTTGTCTCTGGTTGCAAATCTAA
CATATATTCATGCAATGTAGGTGTATCTCCATGCATGATTA
[409 nt withheld, positions 392-800]
