>Addgene plasmid #8641 | p1321 HPV-16 E6/E7 | addgene partial sequence | sequence record 17118 | 8641 with HPV-E7 5'-CAGCTCAGAGGAGGAGGATG
TAGCGCGGGGCAGCAGNACCGGACAGAGCCCATTACAATATTGGTAACCGTTTTGTTGCAAGTGTGACTC
TACGCCTTCGGTTGTGCGTACAAAGCACACACGNTAGACATTCGTACTTTGGAAGACCTGTTAATGGGCA
CACTAGGAATTGTGTGCCCCATCTGTTCTCAGAAACCATAATCTACCATGGCTGATCCTGCAGGTACCGG
ATCCGGTACCGAGCTCGAATTCAAGCTTGGAATTCTCATGTTTGACAGCTTATCATCGATAAGCTACTCA
GGATTTAAAAACTGGAACGGTGAAGGTGACAGCAGTCGGTTGGAGCGAGCATCCCCCAAAGTTCACAATG
TGGCCGAGGACTTTGATTGCACATTGTTGTTTTTTTAATAGTCATTCCAAATATGAGATGCATTGTTACA
GGAAGTCCCTTGCCATCCTAAAAGCCACCCCACTTCTCTCTAAGGAGAATGGCCCAGTCCTCTCCCAAGT
CCACACAGGGGAGGTGATAGCATTGCTTTCGTGTAAATTATGTAATGCAAAATTTTTTTAATCTTCGCCT
TAATACTTTTTTATTTTGTTTTATTTTGAATGATGAGCCTTCGTGCCCCCCCTTCCCCCTTTTTTGTCCC
CCAACTTGAGATGTATGAAGGCTTTTGGTCTCCCTGGGAGTGGGTGGAGGCAGCCC
